Addgene plasmid #195455: pMN-303
Purpose: Lentiviral Integratable mCherry Reporter for synZiFTR ZF10
Depositing lab: Ahmad Khalil. Depositing organization: Boston University Main Campus. Publication: Multidimensional control of therapeutic human cell function with synthetic gene circuits. Li HS, Israni DV, Gagnon KA, Gan KA, Raymond MH, Sander JD, Roybal KT, Joung JK, Wong WW, Khalil AS. Science. 2022 Dec 16;378(6625):1227-1234. doi: 10.1126/science.ade0156. Epub 2022 Dec 15. PubMed 36520914.
Backbone
  Vector backbone: pHR
  Vector type: Mammalian Expression, Lentiviral
Growth in bacteria
  Bacterial resistance: Ampicillin, 100 μg/mL
  Growth temperature: 37°C
  Growth strain: NEB Stable
  Copy number: Unknown
Gene/Insert
  Gene/Insert name: 8X ZF10 BS - ybTATA - mCherry
  Species: Synthetic
  Cloning method: Gibson Cloning
Terms and licenses: Academic/Nonprofit Terms; Industry Terms: Not Available to Industry
How to cite: pMN-303 was a gift from Ahmad Khalil (Addgene plasmid # 195455 ; http://n2t.net/addgene:195455 ; RRID:Addgene_195455)
