[The description below was written by a language model from this plasmid's Addgene catalogue record and pLannotate feature annotations shown in this document.]
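Description:
pMN-303 is a lentiviral transfer plasmid built on the pHR backbone that carries an integratable mCherry reporter for the synthetic zinc-finger transcription regulator (synZiFTR) based on the ZF10 DNA-binding domain. It is propagated in E. coli through a high-copy ColE1/pUC-type origin and selected with ampicillin via the β-lactamase gene. The bacterial portion also retains backbone remnants typical of pHR vectors, including fragments of tetracycline resistance, bom and rop sequences, and an SV40 promoter-driven gpt cassette with the SV40 small t intron and polyadenylation signal. These lie outside the region packaged into virus.

The viral genome is framed by a truncated HIV-1 5' LTR and a self-inactivating ΔU3 3' LTR, so the integrated provirus lacks LTR promoter activity that could otherwise drive background reporter expression. Between the LTRs are the Ψ packaging signal with a partial gag sequence, the Rev response element for nuclear export of the unspliced genomic RNA, and the cPPT/CTS, which improves transduction. According to the catalogue entry, the synthetic insert consists of eight ZF10 binding sites upstream of a ybTATA minimal promoter and mCherry. The automated annotation detects only a short minimal TATA-box promoter match and the mCherry coding sequence, and does not annotate the binding-site array itself. A WPRE follows the reporter to enhance transcript stability and expression.

Because the minimal promoter has low basal activity, mCherry should be produced only when a ZF10-based synthetic transcriptional activator binds the upstream array. Once stably integrated into mammalian cells by lentiviral transduction, the construct provides a fluorescent readout of ZF10 synZiFTR activity in synthetic gene circuits. No mammalian selection marker is annotated within the proviral region.
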