Features (pLannotate 1.2.2; 33 found; start..end, strand, type, name):
     38..106     +  CDS            nef (fragment): NEF_HV1Z2 - Experimental evidence at protein level: Swiss-Prot protein existence level 1. Extracellular Nef protein targets CD4(+) T-lymphocytes for apoptosis by interacting with CXCR4 surface receptors. From Human immunodeficiency virus type 1 group M subtype D (isolate Z2/CDC-Z34) (HIV-1).
    108..341     +  LTR            3' LTR (ΔU3): self-inactivating 3' long terminal repeat (LTR) from HIV-1
    366..384     -  promoter       SP6 promoter: promoter for bacteriophage SP6 RNA polymerase
    612..891     +  CDS            TcR (fragment): tetracycline efflux protein; tet; confers resistance to tetracycline
    892..940     -  misc_feature   bom (fragment): basis of mobility region from pBR322
   1042..1077    -  CDS            rop (fragment): Rop protein, which maintains plasmids at low copy number; rop
   1172..1276    +  promoter       AmpR promoter: bla
   1277..2137    +  CDS            AmpR: β-lactamase; bla; confers resistance to ampicillin, carbenicillin, and related antibiotics
   2308..2896    +  rep_origin     ori: high-copy-number ColE1/pMB1/pBR322/pUC origin of replication
   3079..3135    +  CDS            lacI (fragment): lac repressor; lacI; The lac repressor binds to the lac operator to inhibit transcription in E. coli. This inhibition can be relieved by adding lactose or isopropyl-β-D-thiogalactopyranoside (IPTG).
   3142..3471    +  promoter       SV40 promoter: SV40 enhancer and early promoter
   3671..3790    +  CDS            gpt (fragment): XGPT_ECOLI - Also known as gpp, gxu. Experimental evidence at protein level: Swiss-Prot protein existence level 1. Purine salvage pathway enzyme that catalyzes the transfer of the ribosyl-5-phosphate group from 5-phospho-alpha-D-ribose 1- diphosphate (PRPP) to the N9 position of the 6-oxopurines guanine and xanthine to form the corresponding ribonucleotides GMP (guanosine 5'- monophosphate) and XMP (xanthosine 5'-monophosphate), with the release of PPi. To a lesser extent, also acts on hypoxanthine (PubMed:9100006, PubMed:3886014). Does not ribophosphorylate adenine (PubMed:3886014). From Esch
   3790..4125    +  CDS            gpt (fragment): XGPT_ECOLI - Also known as gpp, gxu. Experimental evidence at protein level: Swiss-Prot protein existence level 1. Purine salvage pathway enzyme that catalyzes the transfer of the ribosyl-5-phosphate group from 5-phospho-alpha-D-ribose 1- diphosphate (PRPP) to the N9 position of the 6-oxopurines guanine and xanthine to form the corresponding ribonucleotides GMP (guanosine 5'- monophosphate) and XMP (xanthosine 5'-monophosphate), with the release of PPi. To a lesser extent, also acts on hypoxanthine (PubMed:9100006, PubMed:3886014). Does not ribophosphorylate adenine (PubMed:3886014). From Esch
   4220..4525    +  CDS            frsA (fragment): FRSA_ECOLI - Also known as yafA. Experimental evidence at protein level: Swiss-Prot protein existence level 1. Catalyzes the hydrolysis of esters (PubMed:15808744). Displays esterase activity toward pNP-butyrate (PubMed:15808744). May stimulate mixed-acid fermentation by acting as a fermentation/respiration switch that down-regulates respiration and up- regulates fermentation rates (PubMed:15169777). From Escherichia coli (strain K12).
   4529..4603    +  CDS            small t antigen (fragment): SV40 (simian virus 40) small t antigen
   4605..4670    +  intron         small t intron: SV40 (simian virus 40) small t antigen intron
   4800..4820    +  CDS            SV40 NLS: nuclear localization signal of SV40 (simian virus 40) large T antigen
   5139..5222    +  CDS            large T antigen (fragment): large T antigen from SV40 (simian virus 40)
   5245..5379    +  polyA_signal   SV40 poly(A) signal: SV40 polyadenylation signal
   5546..5875    +  CDS            nef (fragment): NEF_HV1BR - Experimental evidence at protein level: Swiss-Prot protein existence level 1. Extracellular Nef protein targets CD4(+) T-lymphocytes for apoptosis by interacting with CXCR4 surface receptors (PubMed:14990729). From Human immunodeficiency virus type 1 group M subtype B (isolate BRU/LAI) (HIV-1).
   5923..6180    +  LTR            5' LTR (truncated): truncated 5' long terminal repeat (LTR) from HIV-1
   6227..6352    +  misc_feature   HIV-1 Ψ: packaging signal of human immunodeficiency virus type 1
   6336..6674    +  CDS            HIV-1 gag (fragment): gag protein from human immunodeficiency virus 1; gag
   6849..7082    +  misc_feature   RRE: The Rev response element (RRE) of HIV-1 allows for Rev-dependent mRNA export from the nucleus to the cytoplasm.
   7459..7559    +  CDS            Rev (fragment): human immunodeficiency virus 1 (HIV-1) Rev protein; rev; enhances nuclear export of unspliced and incompletely spliced viral mRNAs
   7596..7713    +  misc_feature   cPPT/CTS: central polypurine tract and central termination sequence of HIV-1
   7750..7773    -  misc_feature   MCS (fragment): pBluescript multiple cloning site
   8167..8183    +  promoter       minP (fragment): minimal TATA-box promoter with low basal activity
   8236..8945    +  CDS            mCherry (fragment): monomeric derivative of DsRed fluorescent protein (Shaner et al., 2004) mammalian codon-optimized
   8958..8988    +  misc_feature   MCS (fragment): pUC18/19 multiple cloning site
   8989..9007    +  misc_feature   MCS (fragment): pBluescript multiple cloning site
   9007..9595    +  misc_feature   WPRE: woodchuck hepatitis virus posttranscriptional regulatory element
   9596..21      +  misc_feature   MCS (fragment) (across the origin): pBluescript multiple cloning site
>Addgene plasmid #195455 | pMN-303 | addgene full sequence | sequence record 384246 | Addgene NGS Result
CGATACCGTCGACCTCGAGGGAATTAATTCGAGCTCGGTACCTTTAAGACCAATGACTTACAAGGCAGCT
GTAGATCTTAGCCACTTTTTAAAAGAAAAGGGGGGACTGGAAGGGCTAATTCACTCCCAACGAAGACAAG
ATCTGCTTTTTGCTTGTACTGGGTCTCTCTGGTTAGACCAGATCTGAGCCTGGGAGCTCTCTGGCTAACT
AGGGAACCCACTGCTTAAGCCTCAATAAAGCTTGCCTTGAGTGCTTCAAGTAGTGTGTGCCCGTCTGTTG
TGTGACTCTGGTAACTAGAGATCCCTCAGACCCTTTTAGTCAGTGTGGAAAATCTCTAGCAGCATCTAGA
ATTAATTCCGTGTATTCTATAGTGTCACCTAAATCGTATGTGTATGATACATAAGGTTATGTATTAATTG
TAGCCGCGTTCTAACGACAATATGTACAAGCCTAATTGTGTAGCATCTGGCTTACTGAAGCAGACCCTAT
CATCTCTCTCGTAAACTGCCGTCAGAGTCGGTTTGGTTGGACGAACCTTCTGAGTTTCTGGTAACGCCGT
CCCGCACCCGGAAATGGTCAGCGAACCAATCAGCAGGGTCATCGCTAGCCAGATCCTCTACGCCGGACGC
ATCGTGGCCGGCATCACCGGCGCCACAGGTGCGGTTGCTGGCGCCTATATCGCCGACATCACCGATGGGG
AAGATCGGGCTCGCCACTTCGGGCTCATGAGCGCTTGTTTCGGCGTGGGTATGGTGGCAGGCCCCGTGGC
CGGGGGACTGTTGGGCGCCATCTCCTTGCATGCACCATTCCTTGCGGCGGCGGTGCTCAACGGCCTCAAC
CTACTACTGGGCTGCTTCCTAATGCAGGAGTCGCATAAGGGAGAGCGTCGAATGGTGCACTCTCAGTACA
ATCTGCTCTGATGCCGCATAGTTAAGCCAGCCCCGACACCCGCCAACACCCGCTGACGCGCCCTGACGGG
CTTGTCTGCTCCCGGCATCCGCTTACAGACAAGCTGTGACCGTCTCCGGGAGCTGCATGTGTCAGAGGTT
TTCACCGTCATCACCGAAACGCGCGAGACGAAAGGGCCTCGTGATACGCCTATTTTTATAGGTTAATGTC
ATGATAATAATGGTTTCTTAGACGTCAGGTGGCACTTTTCGGGGAAATGTGCGCGGAACCCCTATTTGTT
TATTTTTCTAAATACATTCAAATATGTATCCGCTCATGAGACAATAACCCTGATAAATGCTTCAATAATA
TTGAAAAAGGAAGAGTATGAGTATTCAACATTTCCGTGTCGCCCTTATTCCCTTTTTTGCGGCATTTTGC
CTTCCTGTTTTTGCTCACCCAGAAACGCTGGTGAAAGTAAAAGATGCTGAAGATCAGTTGGGTGCACGAG
TGGGTTACATCGAACTGGATCTCAACAGCGGTAAGATCCTTGAGAGTTTTCGCCCCGAAGAACGTTTTCC
AATGATGAGCACTTTTAAAGTTCTGCTATGTGGCGCGGTATTATCCCGTATTGACGCCGGGCAAGAGCAA
CTCGGTCGCCGCATACACTATTCTCAGAATGACTTGGTTGAGTACTCACCAGTCACAGAAAAGCATCTTA
CGGATGGCATGACAGTAAGAGAATTATGCAGTGCTGCCATAACCATGAGTGATAACACTGCGGCCAACTT
ACTTCTGACAACGATCGGAGGACCGAAGGAGCTAACCGCTTTTTTGCACAACATGGGGGATCATGTAACT
CGCCTTGATCGTTGGGAACCGGAGCTGAATGAAGCCATACCAAACGACGAGCGTGACACCACGATGCCTG
TAGCAATGGCAACAACGTTGCGCAAACTATTAACTGGCGAACTACTTACTCTAGCTTCCCGGCAACAATT
AATAGACTGGATGGAGGCGGATAAAGTTGCAGGACCACTTCTGCGCTCGGCCCTTCCGGCTGGCTGGTTT
ATTGCTGATAAATCTGGAGCCGGTGAGCGTGGGTCTCGCGGTATCATTGCAGCACTGGGGCCAGATGGTA
AGCCCTCCCGTATCGTAGTTATCTACACGACGGGGAGTCAGGCAACTATGGATGAACGAAATAGACAGAT
CGCTGAGATAGGTGCCTCACTGATTAAGCATTGGTAACTGTCAGACCAAGTTTACTCATATATACTTTAG
ATTGATTTAAAACTTCATTTTTAATTTAAAAGGATCTAGGTGAAGATCCTTTTTGATAATCTCATGACCA
AAATCCCTTAACGTGAGTTTTCGTTCCACTGAGCGTCAGACCCCGTAGAAAAGATCAAAGGATCTTCTTG
AGATCCTTTTTTTCTGCGCGTAATCTGCTGCTTGCAAACAAAAAAACCACCGCTACCAGCGGTGGTTTGT
TTGCCGGATCAAGAGCTACCAACTCTTTTTCCGAAGGTAACTGGCTTCAGCAGAGCGCAGATACCAAATA
CTGTTCTTCTAGTGTAGCCGTAGTTAGGCCACCACTTCAAGAACTCTGTAGCACCGCCTACATACCTCGC
TCTGCTAATCCTGTTACCAGTGGCTGCTGCCAGTGGCGATAAGTCGTGTCTTACCGGGTTGGACTCAAGA
CGATAGTTACCGGATAAGGCGCAGCGGTCGGGCTGAACGGGGGGTTCGTGCACACAGCCCAGCTTGGAGC
GAACGACCTACACCGAACTGAGATACCTACAGCGTGAGCTATGAGAAAGCGCCACGCTTCCCGAAGGGAG
AAAGGCGGACAGGTATCCGGTAAGCGGCAGGGTCGGAACAGGAGAGCGCACGAGGGAGCTTCCAGGGGGA
AACGCCTGGTATCTTTATAGTCCTGTCGGGTTTCGCCACCTCTGACTTGAGCGTCGATTTTTGTGATGCT
CGTCAGGGGGGCGGAGCCTATGGAAAAACGCCAGCAACGCGGCCTTTTTACGGTTCCTGGCCTTTTGCTG
GCCTTTTGCTCACATGTTCTTTCCTGCGTTATCCCCTGATTCTGTGGATAACCGTATTACCGCCTTTGAG
TGAGCTGATACCGCTCGCCGCAGCCGAACGACCGAGCGCAGCGAGTCAGTGAGCGAGGAAGCGGAAGAGC
GCCCAATACGCAAACCGCCTCTCCCCGCGCGTTGGCCGATTCATTAATGCAGCTGTGGAATGTGTGTCAG
TTAGGGTGTGGAAAGTCCCCAGGCTCCCCAGCAGGCAGAAGTATGCAAAGCATGCATCTCAATTAGTCAG
CAACCAGGTGTGGAAAGTCCCCAGGCTCCCCAGCAGGCAGAAGTATGCAAAGCATGCATCTCAATTAGTC
AGCAACCATAGTCCCGCCCCTAACTCCGCCCATCCCGCCCCTAACTCCGCCCAGTTCCGCCCATTCTCCG
CCCCATGGCTGACTAATTTTTTTTATTTATGCAGAGGCCGAGGCCGCCTCGGCCTCTGAGCTATTCCAGA
AGTAGTGAGGAGGCTTTTTTGGAGGCCTAGGCTTTTGCAAAAAGCTTGGACACAAGACAGGCTTGCGAGA
TATGTTTGAGAATACCACTTTATCCCGCGTCAGGGAGAGGCAGTGCGTAAAAAGACGCGGACTCATGTGA
AATACTGGTTTTTAGTGCGCCAGATCTCTATAATCTCGCGCAACCTATTTTCCCCTCGAACACTTTTTAA
GCCGTAGATAAACAGGCTGGGACACTTCACATGAGCGAAAAATACATCGTCACCTGGGACATGTTGCAGA
TCCATGCACGTAAACTCGCAAGCCGACTGATGCCTTCTGAACAATGGAAAGGCATTATTGCCGTAAGCCG
TGGCGGTCTGTACCGGGTGCGTTACTGGCGCGTGAACTGGGTATTCGTCATGTCGATACCGTTTGTATTT
CCAGCTACGATCACGACAACCAGCGCGAGCTTAAAGTGCTGAAACGCGCAGAAGGCGATGGCGAAGGCTT
CATCGTTATTGATGACCTGGTGGATACCGGTGGTACTGCGGTTGCGATTCGTGAAATGTATCCAAAAGCG
CACTTTGTCACCATCTTCGCAAAACCGGCTGGTCGTCCGCTGGTTGATGACTATGTTGTTGATATCCCGC
AAGATACCTGGATTGAACAGCCGTGGGATATGGGCGTCGTATTCGTCCCGCCAATCTCCGGTCGCTAATC
TTTTCAACGCCTGGCACTGCCGGGCGTTGTTCTTTTTAACTTCAGGCGGGTTACAATAGTTTCCAGTAAG
TATTCTGGAGGCTGCATCCATGACACAGGCAAACCTGAGCGAAACCCTGTTCAAACCCCGCTTTAAACAT
CCTGAAACCTCGACGCTAGTCCGCCGCTTTAATCACGGCGCACAACCGCCTGTGCAGTCGGCCCTTGATG
GTAAAACCATCCCTCACTGGTATCGCATGATTAACCGTCTGATGTGGATCTGGCGCGGCATTGACCCACG
CGAAATCCTCGACGTCCAGGCACGTATTGTGATGAGCGATGCCGAACGTACCGACGATGATTTATACGAT
ACGGTGATTGGCTACCGTGGCGGCAACTGGATTTATGAGTGGGCCCCGGATCTTTGTGAAGGAACCTTAC
TTCTGTGGTGTGACATAATTGGACAAACTACCTACAGAGATTTAAAGCTCTAAGGTAAATATAAAATTTT
TAAGTGTATAATGTGTTAAACTACTGATTCTAATTGTTTGTGTATTTTAGATTCCAACCTATGGAACTGA
TGAATGGGAGCAGTGGTGGAATGCCTTTAATGAGGAAAACCTGTTTTGCTCAGAAGAAATGCCATCTAGT
GATGATGAGGCTACTGCTGACTCTCAACATTCTACTCCTCCAAAAAAGAAGAGAAAGGTAGAAGACCCCA
AGGACTTTCCTTCAGAATTGCTAAGTTTTTTGAGTCATGCTGTGTTTAGTAATAGAACTCTTGCTTGCTT
TGCTATTTACACCACAAAGGAAAAAGCTGCACTGCTATACAAGAAAATTATGGAAAAATATTCTGTAACC
TTTATAAGTAGGCATAACAGTTATAATCATAACATACTGTTTTTTCTTACTCCACACAGGCATAGAGTGT
CTGCTATTAATAACTATGCTCAAAAATTGTGTACCTTTAGCTTTTTAATTTGTAAAGGGGTTAATAAGGA
ATATTTGATGTATAGTGCCTTGACTAGAGATCATAATCAGCCATACCACATTTGTAGAGGTTTTACTTGC
TTTAAAAAACCTCCCACACCTCCCCCTGAACCTGAAACATAAAATGAATGCAATTGTTGTTGTTAACTTG
TTTATTGCAGCTTATAATGGTTACAAATAAAGCAATAGCATCACAAATTTCACAAATAAAGCATTTTTTT
CACTGCATTCTAGTTGTGGTTTGTCCAAACTCATCAATGTATCTTATCATGTCTGGATCAACTGGATAAC
TCAAGCTAACCAAAATCATCCCAAACTTCCCACCCCATACCCTATTACCACTGCCAATTACCTGTGGTTT
CATTTACTCTAAACCTGTGATTCCTCTGAATTATTTTCATTTTAAAGAAATTGTATTTGTTAAATATGTA
CTACAAACTTAGTAGTTGGAAGGGCTAATTCACTCCCAAAGAAGACAAGATATCCTTGATCTGTGGATCT
ACCACACACAAGGCTACTTCCCTGATTAGCAGAACTACACACCAGGGCCAGGGGTCAGATATCCACTGAC
CTTTGGATGGTGCTACAAGCTAGTACCAGTTGAGCCAGATAAGGTAGAAGAGGCCAATAAAGGAGAGAAC
ACCAGCTTGTTACACCCTGTGAGCCTGCATGGGATGGATGACCCGGAGAGAGAAGTGTTAGAGTGGAGGT
TTGACAGCCGCCTAGCATTTCATCACGTGGCCCGAGAGCTGCATCCGGAGTACTTCAAGAACTGCTGATA
TCGAGCTTGCTACAAGGGACTTTCCGCTGGGGACTTTCCAGGGAGGCGTGGCCTGGGCGGGACTGGGGAG
TGGCGAGCCCTCAGATCCTGCATATAAGCAGCTGCTTTTTGCCTGTACTGGGTCTCTCTGGTTAGACCAG
ATCTGAGCCTGGGAGCTCTCTGGCTAACTAGGGAACCCACTGCTTAAGCCTCAATAAAGCTTGCCTTGAG
TGCTTCAAGTAGTGTGTGCCCGTCTGTTGTGTGACTCTGGTAACTAGAGATCCCTCAGACCCTTTTAGTC
AGTGTGGAAAATCTCTAGCAGTGGCGCCCGAACAGGGACTTGAAAGCGAAAGGGAAACCAGAGGAGCTCT
CTCGACGCAGGACTCGGCTTGCTGAAGCGCGCACGGCAAGAGGCGAGGGGCGGCGACTGGTGAGTACGCC
AAAAATTTTGACTAGCGGAGGCTAGAAGGAGAGAGATGGGTGCGAGAGCGTCAGTATTAAGCGGGGGAGA
ATTAGATCGCGATGGGAAAAAATTCGGTTAAGGCCAGGGGGAAAGAAAAAATATAAATTAAAACATATAG
TATGGGCAAGCAGGGAGCTAGAACGATTCGCAGTTAATCCTGGCCTGTTAGAAACATCAGAAGGCTGTAG
ACAAATACTGGGACAGCTACAACCATCCCTTCAGACAGGATCAGAAGAACTTAGATCATTATATAATACA
GTAGCAACCCTCTATTGTGTGCATCAAAGGATAGAGATAAAAGACACCAAGGAAGCTTTAGACAAGATAG
AGGAAGAGCAAAACAAAAGTAAGACCACCGCACAGCAAGCGGCCGGCCGCTGATCTTCAGACCTGGAGGA
GGAGATATGAGGGACAATTGGAGAAGTGAATTATATAAATATAAAGTAGTAAAAATTGAACCATTAGGAG
TAGCACCCACCAAGGCAAAGAGAAGAGTGGTGCAGAGAGAAAAAAGAGCAGTGGGAATAGGAGCTTTGTT
CCTTGGGTTCTTGGGAGCAGCAGGAAGCACTATGGGCGCAGCGTCAATGACGCTGACGGTACAGGCCAGA
CAATTATTGTCTGGTATAGTGCAGCAGCAGAACAATTTGCTGAGGGCTATTGAGGCGCAACAGCATCTGT
TGCAACTCACAGTCTGGGGCATCAAGCAGCTCCAGGCAAGAATCCTGGCTGTGGAAAGATACCTAAAGGA
TCAACAGCTCCTGGGGATTTGGGGTTGCTCTGGAAAACTCATTTGCACCACTGCTGTGCCTTGGAATGCT
AGTTGGAGTAATAAATCTCTGGAACAGATTTGGAATCACACGACCTGGATGGAGTGGGACAGAGAAATTA
ACAATTACACAAGCTTAATACACTCCTTAATTGAAGAATCGCAAAACCAGCAAGAAAAGAATGAACAAGA
ATTATTGGAATTAGATAAATGGGCAAGTTTGTGGAATTGGTTTAACATAACAAATTGGCTGTGGTATATA
AAATTATTCATAATGATAGTAGGAGGCTTGGTAGGTTTAAGAATAGTTTTTGCTGTACTTTCTATAGTGA
ATAGAGTTAGGCAGGGATATTCACCATTATCGTTTCAGACCCACCTCCCAACCCCGAGGGGACCCGACAG
GCCCGAAGGAATAGAAGAAGAAGGTGGAGAGAGAGACAGAGACAGATCCATTCGATTAGTGAACGGATCT
CGACGGTATCGCCAAATGGCAGTATTCATCCACAATTTTAAAAGAAAAGGGGGGATTGGGGGGTACAGTG
CAGGGGAAAGAATAGTAGACATAATAGCAACAGACATACAAACTAAAGAATTACAAAAACAAATTACAAA
AATTCAAAATTTTCGGGTTTATTACAGGGACAGCAGAGATCCAGTTTGGATCGATAAGCTTGATATCGAA
TTCACGATTGAGTAACACTGTATCTAGTCTACCTACAGGGCTCGGCGTAGCCGATGTCGCGCGGATAGCG
TCAACCTCTTCGGCGTAGCCGATGTCGCGCAATCAGTTCTCCCGAGGTCGGCGTAGCCGATGTCGCGCAG
AGCCGTGCTTCCAATACGGCGTAGCCGATGTCGCGCCGGGTTTCGTAACAATCGCATGAGGATTCGCAAC
GCCTTCGGCGTAGCCGATGTCGCGCTCCCGTCTCAGTAAAGGTCGGCGTAGCCGATGTCGCGCAATCGGA
CTGCCTTCGTACGGCGTAGCCGATGTCGCGCGTATCAGTCGCCTCGGAACGGCGTAGCCGATGTCGCGCA
TTCGTAAGAGGCTCACTCTCCCTTACACGGAGTGGATAGGATCCTCTAGAGGGTATATAATGGGGGCCAC
TAGTCTACTACCAGAGCTCATCGCTAGCGCTACCGGATCGCCACCATGGTGAGCAAGGGCGAGGAGGATA
ACATGGCCATCATCAAGGAGTTCATGCGCTTCAAGGTGCACATGGAGGGCTCCGTGAACGGCCACGAGTT
CGAGATCGAGGGCGAGGGCGAGGGCCGCCCCTACGAGGGCACCCAGACCGCCAAGCTGAAGGTGACCAAG
GGTGGCCCCCTGCCCTTCGCCTGGGACATCCTGTCCCCTCAGTTCATGTACGGCTCCAAGGCCTACGTGA
AGCACCCCGCCGACATCCCCGACTACTTGAAGCTGTCCTTCCCCGAGGGCTTCAAGTGGGAGCGCGTGAT
GAACTTCGAGGACGGCGGCGTGGTGACCGTGACCCAGGACTCCTCCCTGCAGGACGGCGAGTTCATCTAC
AAGGTGAAGCTGCGCGGCACCAACTTCCCCTCCGACGGCCCCGTAATGCAGAAGAAGACCATGGGCTGGC
AGGCCTCCTCCGAGCGGATGTACCCCGAGGACGGCGCCCTGAAGGGCGAGATCAAGCAGAGGCTGAAGCT
GAAGGACGGCGGCCACTACGACGCTGAGGTCAAGACCACCTACAAGGCCAAGAAGCCCGTGCAGCTGCCC
GGCGCCTACAACGTCAACATCAAGTTGGACATCACCTCCCACAACGAGGACTACACCATCGTGGAACAGT
ACGAACGCGCCGAGGGCCGCCACTCCACCGGCGGCATGGACGAGCTGTACAAGTAAAGCGGCCGCGACTC
TAGAGTCGACCTGCAGGCATGCAAGCTTGATATCAAGCTTATCGATAATCAACCTCTGGATTACAAAATT
TGTGAAAGATTGACTGGTATTCTTAACTATGTTGCTCCTTTTACGCTATGTGGATACGCTGCTTTAATGC
CTTTGTATCATGCTATTGCTTCCCGTATGGCTTTCATTTTCTCCTCCTTGTATAAATCCTGGTTGCTGTC
TCTTTATGAGGAGTTGTGGCCCGTTGTCAGGCAACGTGGCGTGGTGTGCACTGTGTTTGCTGACGCAACC
CCCACTGGTTGGGGCATTGCCACCACCTGTCAGCTCCTTTCCGGGACTTTCGCTTTCCCCCTCCCTATTG
CCACGGCGGAACTCATCGCCGCCTGCCTTGCCCGCTGCTGGACAGGGGCTCGGCTGTTGGGCACTGACAA
TTCCGTGGTGTTGTCGGGGAAATCATCGTCCTTTCCTTGGCTGCTCGCCTGTGTTGCCACCTGGATTCTG
CGCGGGACGTCCTTCTGCTACGTCCCTTCGGCCCTCAATCCAGCGGACCTTCCTTCCCGCGGCCTGCTGC
CGGCTCTGCGGCCTCTTCCGCGTCTTCGCCTTCGCCCTCAGACGAGTCGGATCTCCCTTTGGGCCGCCTC
CCCGCAT
